>Addgene plasmid #159453 | pCL66-decoder | addgene full sequence | sequence record 313208 | Addgene NGS Result
AAGGCGGTAATACGGTTATCCACAGAATCAGGGGATAACGCAGGAAAGAACATGTGAGCAAAAGGCCAGC
AAAAGGCCAGGAACCGTAAAAAGGCCGCGTTGCTGGCGTTTTTCCATAGGCTCCGCCCCCCTGACGAGCA
TCACAAAAATCGACGCTCAAGTCAGAGGTGGCGAAACCCGACAGGACTATAAAGATACCAGGCGTTTCCC
CCTGGAAGCTCCCTCGTGCGCTCTCCTGTTCCGACCCTGCCGCTTACCGGATACCTGTCCGCCTTTCTCC
CTTCGGGAAGCGTGGCGCTTTCTCATAGCTCACGCTGTAGGTATCTCAGTTCGGTGTAGGTCGTTCGCTC
CAAGCTGGGCTGTGTGCACGAACCCCCCGTTCAGCCCGACCGCTGCGCCTTATCCGGTAACTATCGTCTT
GAGTCCAACCCGGTAAGACACGACTTATCGCCACTGGCAGCAGCCACTGGTAACAGGATTAGCAGAGCGA
GGTATGTAGGCGGTGCTACAGAGTTCTTGAAGTGGTGGCCTAACTACGGCTACACTAGAAGAACAGTATT
TGGTATCTGCGCTCTGCTGAAGCCAGTTACCTTCGGAAAAAGAGTTGGTAGCTCTTGATCCGGCAAACAA
ACCACCGCTGGTAGCGGTGGTTTTTTTGTTTGCAAGCAGCAGATTACGCGCAGAAAAAAAGGATCTCAAG
AAGATCCTTTGATCTTTTGTTTAAACCTACGGGGTCTGACGCTCAGTGGAACGAAAACTCACGTTAAGGG
ATTTTGGTCATGAGATTATCAAAAAGGATCTTCACCTAGATCCTTTTAAATTAAAAATGAAGTTTTAAAT
CAATCTAAAGTATATATGAGTAAACTTGGTCTGACAGTTACCAATGCTTAATCAGTGAGGCACCTATCTC
AGCGATCTGTCTATTTCGTTCATCCATAGTTGCCTGACTCCCCGTCGTGTAGATAACTACGATACGGGAG
GGCTTACCATCTGGCCCCAGTGCTGCAATGATACCGCGAGACCCACGCTCACCGGCTCCAGATTTATCAG
CAATAAACCAGCCAGCCGGAAGGGCCGAGCGCAGAAGTGGTCCTGCAACTTTATCCGCCTCCATCCAGTC
TATTAATTGTTGCCGGGAAGCTAGAGTAAGTAGTTCGCCAGTTAATAGTTTGCGCAACGTTGTTGCCATT
GCTACAGGCATCGTGGTGTCACGCTCGTCGTTTGGTATGGCTTCATTCAGCTCCGGTTCCCAACGATCAA
GGCGAGTTACATGATCCCCCATGTTGTGCAAAAAAGCGGTTAGCTCCTTCGGTCCTCCGATGGTTGTCAG
AAGTAAGTTGGCCGCAGTGTTATCACTCATGGTTATGGCAGCACTGCATAATTCTCTTACTGTCATGCCA
TCCGTAAGATGCTTTTCTGTGACTGGTGAGTACTCAACCAAGTCATTCTGAGAATAGTGTATGCGGCGAC
CGAGTTGCTCTTGCCCGGCGTCAATACGGGATAATACCGCGCCACATAGCAGAACTTTAAAAGTGCTCAT
CATTGGAAAACGTTCTTCGGGGCGAAAACTCTCAAGGATCTTACCGCTGTTGAGATCCAGTTCGATGTAA
CCCACTCGTGCACCCAACTGATCTTCAGCATCTTTTACTTTCACCAGCGTTTCTGGGTGAGCAAAAACAG
GAAGGCAAAATGCCGCAAAAAAGGGAATAAGGGCGACACGGAAATGTTGAATACTCATACTCTTCCTTTT
TCAATATTATTGAAGCATTTATCAGGGTTATTGTCTCATGAGCGGATACATATTTGAATGTATTTAGAAA
AATAAACAAATAGGGGTTCCGCGCACATTTCCCCGAAAAGTGCCACCTGACGTCGAAAGAACGCGGCATT
AGCAACATTTGCGAAGCGAACGATTTTGCGAACTGCTATTAATTAACTCTGGCGCGCCACTATCGTCTAT
CAACTAATAGTTATATTATCAATATATTATCATATACGGTGTTAAGATGATGACATAAGTTATGAGAAGC
TGTCATCGAAGTTAGAGGAAGCTGAAGTGCAAGGATTGATAATGTAATAGGATAATCATATGTTTCTATT
ATGAATTTCATTTATAAAGTTTATGTACAAATATCATAAAAAAAGAGAATCTTTTTAAGCAAGGATTTTC
TTAACTTCTTCGGCGACAGCATCACCGACTTCGGTGGTACTGTTGGAACCACCTAAATCACCAGTTCTGA
TACCTGCATCCAAAACCTTTTTAACTGCATCTTCAATGGCCTTACCTTCTTCAGGCAAGTTCAATGACAA
TTTCAACATCATTGCAGCAGACAAGATAGTGGCGATAGGGTTGACCTTATTCTTTGGCAAATCTGGAGCA
GAACCGTGGCATGGTTCGTACAAACCAAATGCGGTGTTCTTGTCTGGCAAAGAGGCCAAGGACGCAGATG
GCAACAAACCCAAGGAACCTGGGATAACGGAGGCTTCATCGGAGATGATGTCACCAAACATGTTGCTGGT
GATTATAATACCATTTAGGTGGGTTGGGTTCTTAACTAGGATCATGGCGGCAGAATCAATCAATTGATGT
TGAACCTTCAATGTAGGAAATTCGTTCTTGATGGTTTCCTCCACAGTTTTTCTCCATAATCTTGAAGAGG
CCAAAACATTAGCTTTATCCAAGGACCAAATAGGCAATGGTGGCTCATGTTGTAGGGCCATGAAAGCGGC
CATTCTTGTGATTCTTTGCACTTCTGGAACGGTGTATTGTTCACTATCCCAAGCGACACCATCACCATCG
TCTTCCTTTCTCTTACCAAAGTAAATACCTCCCACTAATTCTCTGACAACAACGAAGTCAGTACCTTTAG
CAAATTGTGGCTTGATTGGAGATAAGTCTAAAAGAGAGTCGGATGCAAAGTTACATGGTCTTAAGTTGGC
GTACAATTGAAGTTCTTTACGGATTTTTAGTAAACCTTGTTCAGGTCTAACACTACCAGTACCCCATTTA
GGACCACCCACAGCACCTAACAAAACGGCATCAGCCTTCTTGGAGGCTTCCAGCGCCTCATCTGGAAGTG
GAACACCTGTAGCATCGATAGCAGCACCACCAATTAAATGATTTTGGAAATCGAACTTGACATTGGAACG
AACATCAGAAATAGCTTTAAGAACCTTAATGGCTTCGGCTGTGATTTCTTGACCAACGTGGTCACCTGGC
AAAACGACGATCTTCTTAGGGGCAGACATTAGAATGGTATATCCTTGAAATATATATACGATCGGATGTG
CTGCAAGGCGATTAAGTTGGGTAACGCCAGGGTTTTCCCAGTCACGACGTTGTAAAACGACGGCCAGTGA
ATTGTAATACGACTCACTATAGGGCGAATTGGAGAAACAGAATAATATATAAACCTGTATAATATAACCT
TGAAGACTATATTTCTTTTCGCGGCCGCCTATAGGGCGAATTGGAGAAACAGAATAATATATAAACCTGT
ATAATATAACCTTGAAGACTATATTTCTTTTCGCGGCCGCCTATAGGGCGAATTGGAGCTCCCTAGGACG
ATGATTCAGTTCGCCTTCTATCCTTTGTTTACGTATTTGTTTATATATATAACTTTATTTTTTTTTATTA
ATTGGGCTGCAAGACAATTTTGTTGTCAGTGATGCCTCAATCCTTCTTTTGCTTCCATATTTACCATGTG
GACCCTTTCAAAACAGAGTTGTATCTCTGCAGGATGCCCTTTTTGACGTATTGAATGGCATAATTGCACT
GTCACTTTTCGCGCTGTCTCATTTTGGTGCGATGATGAAACAAACATGAAACGTCTGTAATTTGAAACAA
ATAACGTAATTCTCGGGATTGGTTTTATTTAAATGACAATGTAAGAGTGGCTTTGTAAGGTATGTGTTGC
TCTAGAAAAGGTTGAAACCAGTTCCCTGAAATTATTCCCCTACTATTCATTGAATAGTATAAAAGCTATT
CATTGAATAGGTAATTCTGTAAATCTATTTCTTAAACTTCTTAAATTCTACTTTTATAGTTAGTCTTTTT
TTTAGTTTTAAAACACCAAGAACTTAGTTTCGAATAAACACACATAAACAAACAAAACTAGTGGATCCCC
CGGGCTGCAGGAATTCATGTCCAGATTAGATAAAAGTAAAGTGATTAACAGCGCATTAGAGCTGCTTAAT
GAGGTCGGAATCGAAGGTTTAACAACCCGTAAACTCGCCCAGAAGCTAGGTGTAGAGCAGCCTACATTGT
ATTGGCATGTAAAAAATAAGCGGGCTTTGCTCGACGCCTTAGCCATTGAGATGTTAGATAGGCACCATAC
TCACTTTTGCCCTTTAGAAGGGGAAAGCTGGCAAGATTTTTTACGTAATAACGCTAAAAGTTTTAGATGT
GCTTTACTAAGTCATCGCGATGGAGCAAAAGTACATTTAGGTACACGGCCTACAGAAAAACAGTATGAAA
CTCTCGAAAATCAATTAGCCTTTTTATGCCAACAAGGTTTTTCACTAGAGAATGCATTATATGCACTCAG
CGCTGTGGGGCATTTTACTTTAGGTTGCGTATTGGAAGATCAAGAGCATCAAGTCGCTAAAGAAGAAAGG
GAAACACCTACTACTGATAGTATGCCGCCATTATTACGACAAGCTATCGAATTATTTGATCACCAAGGTG
CAGAGCCAGCCTTCTTATTCGGCCTTGAATTGATCATTTGCGGATTAGAAAAACAACTTAAATGTGAAAG
TGCCCCCAAGAAAAAGAGAAAGGTGGCAGAAGCCGCCGCAAAGGAAGCGGCAGCAAAAGAGGCTGCGGCC
AAGGAAGCTGCTGCCAAGGCGCTAGAAGCAGAGGCGGCCGCAAAGGAGGCGGCCGCGAAGGAAGCGGCTG
CGAAGGAGGCAGCGGCAAAGGCGAAAATAAAGACCGGGGCGAGGATTCTTGCCTTGTCCGCGTTAACAAC
AATGATGTTTTCTGCAAGCGCCCTAGCAAAAATCGAGGAGGGAAAGTTAGTTATATGGATCAATGGTGAC
AAAGGATACAATGGGCTAGCTGAAGTCGGGAAAAAGTTTGAAAAGGACACGGGGATAAAAGTCACGGTGG
AGCATCCGGACAAACTAGAAGAGAAATTTCCTCAGGTAGCCGCAACCGGGGATGGGCCCGACATTATATT
TTGGGCACATGATCGTTTCGGGGGATACGCCCAAAGCGGTCTTCTTGCTGAAATAACTCCTGATAAAGCA
TTCCAAGATAAGCTTTACCCTTTCACATGGGACGCCGTTAGGTATAACGGCAAACTGATTGCTTATCCTA
TAGCTGTGGAGGCACTATCTTTGATTTACAACAAAGACCTTTTGCCAAACCCTCCCAAGACTTGGGAAGA
GATACCAGCCCTAGATAAAGAATTAAAAGCTAAGGGAAAGTCCGCGCTAATGTTCAATCTTCAAGAACCA
TATTTTACTTGGCCGTTAATAGCTGCTGATGGTGGATATGCCTTTAAGTACGAGAACGGGAAGTACGACA
TTAAAGATGTTGGCGTTGACAATGCCGGAGCGAAGGCTGGTTTAACTTTCCTTGTGGACTTAATCAAAAA
TAAGCACATGAACGCGGATACAGACTATTCCATCGCCGAAGCTGCTTTCAATAAGGGAGAGACCGCTATG
ACGATCAACGGGCCATGGGCATGGTCAAATATTGATACCAGTAAAGTAAATTATGGAGTAACCGTTCTTC
CGACCTTCAAAGGACAGCCTTCTAAGCCCTTCGTGGGGGTCCTTTCAGCGGGCATCAACGCAGCAAGCCC
TAATAAGGAATTGGCGAAAGAGTTTCTTGAGAACTATCTACTAACTGACGAGGGTTTAGAGGCTGTAAAC
AAAGACAAGCCTCTTGGCGCAGTCGCCCTTAAATCTTACGAGGAAGAACTAGCTAAAGATCCGAGGATAG
CCGCTACCATGGAGAATGCTCAAAAAGGAGAAATCATGCCAAACATCCCGCAAATGTCTGCATTTTGGTA
TGCTGTACGTACGGCAGTGATTAACGCCGCTTCTGGAAGACAGACCGTTGACGAAGCGCTTAAAGACGCC
CAGTAAACTTCTAAATAAGCGAATTTACGCGTTTAAAGCTTATCGATACCGTCGACCTCGAGACAGGCCC
CTTTTCCTTTGTCTATATCATGTAATTAGTTATGTCACGCTTACATTCACGCCCTCCTCCCACATCCGCT
CTAACCGAAAAGGAAGGAGTTAGACAACCTGAAGTCTAGGTCCCTATTTATTTTTTTTAATAGTTATGTT
AGTATTAAGAACGTTATTTATATTTCAAATTTTTCTTTTTTTTCTGTACAAACGCGTGTACGCATGTAAC
ATTATACTGAAAACCTTGCTTGAGAAGGTTTTGGGACGCTCGAAGGCTTTAATTTGCAAGGTTCGCAGTT
TACACTCTCATCGTCGCTCTCATCATCGCTTCCGTTGTTGTTTTCCTTAGTAGCGTCTGCTTGGTACCCA
GCTTCGGCCGTATTTACAGATAACGATGTCGTTATTATATATATATATATATATTGTCACTTGTACCCAG
CTTCGGCCGTATTTACAGATAACGATGTCGTTATTATATATATATATATATATTGTCACTTGTACCCAGC
TTTTGTTCCCTTTAGTGAGGGTTAATTTCGAGCTTGGCGTAATCATGGTCATAGCTGTTTCCTGTGTGAA
ATTGTTATCCGCTCACAACAGCTGGAAACATATAAAACGGAATGAGGAATAATCGTAATATTAGTATGTA
GAAATATAGATTCCATTTTGAGGATTCCTATATCCTTGAGGAGAACTTCTAGTATATTCTGTATACCTAA
TATTATAGCCTTTATCAACAATGGCGCGCCTCTCCCTGCAGGCATTAATGAATCGGCCAACGCGCGGGGA
GAGGCGGTTTGCGTATTGGGCGCTCTTCCGCTTCCTCGCTCACTGACTCGCTGCGCTCGGTCGTTCGGCT
GCGGCGAGCGGTATCAGCTCACTCA
Features (pLannotate 1.2.2; 22 found; start..end, strand, type, name):
    111..699     -  rep_origin     ori: high-copy-number ColE1/pMB1/pBR322/pUC origin of replication
    878..1738    -  CDS            AmpR: β-lactamase; bla; confers resistance to ampicillin, carbenicillin, and related antibiotics
   1739..1843    -  promoter       AmpR promoter: bla
   1948..2004    +  CDS            YD340_YEAST (fragment): Protein uncertain: Swiss-Prot protein existence level 5. From Saccharomyces cerevisiae (strain ATCC 204508 / S288c) (Baker's yeast).
   2005..2085    -  CDS            YD34A_YEAST (fragment): Protein predicted: Swiss-Prot protein existence level 4. From Saccharomyces cerevisiae (strain ATCC 204508 / S288c) (Baker's yeast).
   2155..3249    -  CDS            LEU2: 3-isopropylmalate dehydrogenase, required for leucine biosynthesis; S. cerevisiae LEU2; yeast auxotrophic marker
   3250..3278    -  promoter       LEU2 promoter (fragment): S. cerevisiae LEU2
   3284..3362    -  CDS            lacZα (fragment): LacZα fragment of β-galactosidase; lacZ fragment
   3365..3383    +  promoter       T7 promoter: promoter for bacteriophage T7 RNA polymerase
   4001..4116    +  promoter       GAP promoter (fragment): S. cerevisiae TDH3; promoter for glyceraldehyde-3-phosphate dehydrogenase
   4116..4146    +  misc_feature   MCS (fragment): pBluescript multiple cloning site
   4147..4762    +  CDS            TetR (fragment): tetracycline repressor TetR; tetR from transposon Tn10; TetR binds to the tetracycline operator tetO to inhibit transcription. This inhibition can be relieved by adding tetracycline or doxycycline.
   4924..6093    +  CDS            malE: MALE_ECO57 - Experimental evidence at protein level: Swiss-Prot protein existence level 1. Part of the ABC transporter complex MalEFGK involved in maltose/maltodextrin import. Binds maltose and higher maltodextrins. From Escherichia coli O157:H7.
   6126..6152    +  misc_feature   MCS (fragment): pBluescript multiple cloning site
   6178..6427    +  terminator     CYC1 terminator: S. cerevisiae CYC1; transcription terminator for CYC1
   6549..6566    -  promoter       LEU2 promoter (fragment): S. cerevisiae LEU2
   6618..6635    -  promoter       LEU2 promoter (fragment): S. cerevisiae LEU2
   6659..6677    -  promoter       T3 promoter: promoter for bacteriophage T3 RNA polymerase
   6722..6738    -  protein_bind   lac operator: The lac repressor binds to the lac operator to inhibit transcription in E. coli. This inhibition can be relieved by adding lactose or isopropyl-β-D-thiogalactopyranoside (IPTG). lac repressor encoded by lacI
   6769..6876    +  CDS            YO192_YEAST (fragment): Experimental evidence at protein level: Swiss-Prot protein existence level 1. From Saccharomyces cerevisiae (strain ATCC 204508 / S288c) (Baker's yeast).
   6902..6953    -  CDS            lacI (fragment): lac repressor; lacI; The lac repressor binds to the lac operator to inhibit transcription in E. coli. This inhibition can be relieved by adding lactose or isopropyl-β-D-thiogalactopyranoside (IPTG).
   6955..7025    -  rep_origin     RSF ori (fragment): Plasmids containing the RSF 1030 origin of replication can be propagated in E. coli cells that contain additional plasmids with compatible origins.
