[The description below was written by a language model from this plasmid's Addgene catalogue record and pLannotate feature annotations shown in this document.]
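Description:
pCL66-decoder is a yeast integrating shuttle vector built on the pRG235 backbone, described in the record as a multiple-integration vector for Saccharomyces cerevisiae and classed as a yeast expression and synthetic biology plasmid. It is maintained in E. coli through a high-copy ColE1/pUC-type origin and the β-lactamase gene conferring ampicillin resistance. Selection in yeast relies on the LEU2 auxotrophic marker. No yeast replication origin (2μ or CEN/ARS) is annotated, which is consistent with chromosomal integration. The short S. cerevisiae ORF fragments flagged near the marker and the cassette may reflect genomic homology used for targeting, though the record does not name the integration locus.

The Gibson-assembled synthetic insert, flanked by T7 and T3 promoter sites used for sequencing, is Pfus1mut-tetR-nls-malE-tCyc1. A mutated version of the FUS1 promoter drives a fusion of the Tn10 tetracycline repressor TetR, a nuclear localisation signal and E. coli maltose-binding protein (malE), terminated by the CYC1 terminator. FUS1 is a classic mating-pheromone-responsive yeast gene, so the repressor fusion would be expected to be produced in response to that pathway, and to bind tetO-containing target promoters unless relieved by tetracycline or doxycycline. The nature of the promoter mutation is not stated. The annotation does not label the FUS1 promoter or the NLS, and it flags a short TDH3 (GAP) promoter-like fragment just upstream of TetR.

The same insert is carried by pCL33-decoder; this version places it in a multicopy integration context. It forms part of a rationally engineered circuit for decoding transient intracellular signals. The sequenced record (7,025 nt) is slightly longer than the catalogued total size of 6,874 bp.
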