Addgene plasmid #159453: pCL66-decoder
Purpose: Insert: Pfus1mut-tetR-nls-malE-tCyc1. Same insert as pCL33-decoder in a multiple integration shuttle vector. Backbone: pRG235 (addgene). Marker: Leu2.
Depositing lab: Joerg Stelling. Depositing organization: ETH Zurich (Swiss Federal Institute of Technology). Publication: A rationally engineered decoder of transient intracellular signals. Lormeau C, Rudolf F, Stelling J. Nat Commun. 2021 Mar 25;12(1):1886. doi: 10.1038/s41467-021-22190-4. PubMed 33767179.
Backbone
  Vector backbone: pRG235
  Backbone manufacturer: addgene
  Backbone size w/o insert (bp): 3939
  Total vector size (bp): 6874
  Vector type: Yeast Expression, Synthetic Biology
  Selectable markers: LEU2
Growth in bacteria
  Bacterial resistance: Ampicillin, 100 μg/mL
  Growth temperature: 30°C
  Growth strain: DH5alpha
  Copy number: High Copy
Gene/Insert
  Gene/Insert name: Pfus1mut-tetR-nls-malE-tCyc1
  Species: Synthetic
  Insert size (bp): 2935
  Promoter: Pfus1mut
  Cloning method: Gibson Cloning
  Sequencing primers: 5′ TAATACGACTCACTATAGGG; 3′ AATTAACCCTCACTAAAGGG
Resource information
  A portion of this plasmid was derived from a plasmid made by: Part of the insert (tetr-nls-malE) from Azizoğlu, A., Brent, R. & Rudolf, F. A precisely-titratable, variation-suppressed transcriptional controller to enable genetic discovery. bioRxiv, doi:10.1101/2019.12.12.874461 (2019).
Terms and licenses: Academic/Nonprofit Terms; Industry Terms: Not Available to Industry
How to cite: pCL66-decoder was a gift from Joerg Stelling (Addgene plasmid # 159453 ; http://n2t.net/addgene:159453 ; RRID:Addgene_159453)
